Addgene plasmid #61964: 4QPP
Purpose: Baculovirus expression for structure determination; may not be full ORF
Depositing lab: Cheryl Arrowsmith. Depositing organization: University of Toronto.
Backbone
  Vector backbone: pFBOH-MHL
  Backbone manufacturer: SGC (Addgene plasmid# 62304)
  Backbone size w/o insert (bp): 6767
  Vector type: Baculovirus Expression
  Selectable markers: Gentamicin
Growth in bacteria
  Bacterial resistance: Ampicillin, 100 μg/mL
  Growth temperature: 37°C
  Growth strain: DH5alpha
  Growth instructions: Gentamicin (bacmid resistance in DH10Bac E. coli)
  Copy number: High Copy
Gene/Insert
  Gene/Insert name: HRMT1L6:PBC001-A12:C213642 (alt names: PDB IDs: 4QPP, 5E8R, 5HZM, 5WCF, 4QQK, 6P7I; HRMT1L6)
  Species: H. sapiens (human)
  Insert size (bp): 1125
  Mutation: See comments
  GenBank ID: gi|8922514
  Entrez Gene: PRMT6 (a.k.a. HRMT1L6)
  Promoter: Polyhedrin
  Tag / fusion protein: 6x His (N terminal on backbone); TEV cleavage site (N terminal on backbone)
  Cloning method: Ligation Independent Cloning
  Sequencing primers: 5′ pFBOH-fwd (5'-CCGGATTATTCATACCGTCCCACCA-3'); 3′ pFBOH-rev (5'-CTGATTATGATCCTCTAGTACTTCT-3')
Terms and licenses: Academic/Nonprofit Terms; Industry Terms: Not Available to Industry
How to cite: 4QPP was a gift from Cheryl Arrowsmith (Addgene plasmid # 61964 ; http://n2t.net/addgene:61964 ; RRID:Addgene_61964)
