[The description below was written by a language model from this plasmid's Addgene catalogue record.]
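Description:
4QPP is a baculovirus transfer (donor) plasmid built on the pFBOH-MHL backbone, a structural-genomics vector of about 6.8 kb, and it carries a human PRMT6 (HRMT1L6, protein arginine methyltransferase 6) coding insert of roughly 1.1 kb. The insert was introduced by ligation-independent cloning downstream of the polyhedrin promoter, the very late baculoviral promoter that drives strong expression in infected insect cells. The backbone supplies an N-terminal 6xHis tag followed by a TEV protease cleavage site, so the recombinant protein can be captured by metal-affinity chromatography and the tag then removed to leave near-native protein.

The plasmid is maintained at high copy in standard E. coli cloning strains under ampicillin selection. Gentamicin is listed as the selectable marker associated with the bacmid step: the record ties it to DH10Bac E. coli, where the expression cassette and its gentamicin marker are transferred into a baculovirus shuttle genome to produce the recombinant bacmid used to generate virus.

The stated purpose is baculovirus expression for structure determination, and the construct name corresponds to one of several Protein Data Bank entries linked to this insert. The record cautions that the insert may not represent the full open reading frame, as is common for crystallography constructs with optimised boundaries. It also refers to comments for any mutations, but those details are not included in the information provided. No feature table was supplied, so the origin of replication and transposition elements are not documented here.
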