>Addgene plasmid #61964 | 4QPP | depositor partial sequence | sequence record 101253 | Insert DNA Sequence
ATGTCGCAGCCCAAGAAAAGAAAGCTTGAGTCGGGGGGCGGCGGCGAAGGAGGGGAGGGAACTGAAGAGG
AAGATGGCGCGGAGCGGGAGGCGGCCCTGGAGCGACCCCGGAGGACTAAGCGGGAACGGGACCAGCTGTA
CTACGAGTGCTACTCGGACGTTTCGGTCCACGAGGAGATGATCGCGGACCGCGTCCGCACCGATGCCTAC
CGCCTGGGTATCCTTCGGAACTGGGCAGCACTGCGAGGCAAGACGGTACTGGACGTGGGCGCGGGCACCG
GCATTCTGAGCATCTTCTGTGCCCAGGCCGGGGCCCGGCGCGTGTACGCGGTAGAGGCCAGCGCCATCTG
GCAACAGGCCCGGGAGGTGGTGCGGTTCAACGGGCTGGAGGACCGGGTGCACGTCCTGCCGGGACCAGTG
GAGACTGTAGAGTTGCCGGAACAGGTGGATGCCATCGTGAGCGAGTGGATGGGCTACGGACTCCTGCACG
AGTCCATGCTGAGCTCCGTCCTCCACGCGCGAACCAAGTGGCTGAAGGAGGGCGGTCTTCTCCTGCCGGC
CTCCGCCGAGCTCTTCATAGTCCCCATCAGCGACCAGATGCTGGAATGGCGCCTGGGCTTCTGGAGCCAG
GTGAAGCAGCACTATGGTGTGGACATGAGCTGCCTGGAGGGCTTCGCCACGCGCTGTCTCATGGGCCACT
CGGAGATCGTTGTGCAGGGATTGTCCGGCGAGGACGTGCTGGCCCGGCCGCAGCGCTTTGCTCAGCTAGA
GCTCTCCCGCGCCGGCTTGGAGCAGGAGCTGGAGGCCGGAGTGGGCGGGCGCTTCCGCTGCAGCTGCTAT
GGCTCGGCGCCCATGCATGGCTTTGCCATCTGGTTCCAGGTGACCTTCCCTGGAGGGGAGTCGGAGAAAC
CCCTGGTGCTGTCCACCTCGCCTTTTCACCCGGCCACTCACTGGAAACAGGCGCTCCTCTACCTGAACGA
GCCGGTGCAAGTGGAGCAAGACACGGACGTTTCAGGAGAGATCACGCTGCTGCCCTCCCGGGACAACCCC
CGTCGCCTGCGCGTGCTGCTGCGCTACAAAGTGGGAGACCAGGAGGAGAAGACCAAAGACTTTGCCATGG
AGGAC
