>Addgene plasmid #61964 | 4QPP | addgene partial sequence | sequence record 102021 | Polyhedrin-F 5'-AAATGATAACCATCTCGC-3'
TATAAATATTCCGGATTATTCATACCGTCCCACCATCGGGCGCGGATCTCGGTCCGAAAACCATGCATCA
TCATCATCATCACAGCAGCGGCAGAGAAAACTTGTATTTCCAGGGCATGTCGCAGCCCAAGAAAAGAAAG
CTTGAGTCGGGGGGCGGCGGCGAAGGAGGGGAGGGAACTGAAGAGGAAGATGGCGCGGAGCGGGAGGCGG
CCCTGGAGCGACCCCGGAGGACTAAGCGGGAACGGGACCAGCTGTACTACGAGTGCTACTCGGACGTTTC
GGTCCACGAGGAGATGATCGCGGACCGCGTCCGCACCGATGCCTACCGCCTGGGTATCCTTCGGAACTGG
GCAGCACTGCGAGGCAAGACGGTACTGGACGTGGGCGCGGGCACCGGCATTCTGAGCATCTTCTGTGCCC
AGGCCGGGGCCCGGCGCGTGTACGCGGTAGAGGCCAGCGCCATCTGGCAACAGGCCCGGGAGGTGGTGCG
GTTCAACGGGCTGGAGGACCGGGTGCACGTCCTGCCGGGACCAGTGGAGACTGTAGAGTTGCCGGAACAG
GTGGATGCCATCGTGAGCGAGTGGATGGGCTACGGACTCCTGCACGAGTCCATGCTGAGCTCCGTCCTCC
ACGCGCGAACCAAGTGGCTGAAGGAGGGCGGTCTTCTCCTGCCGGCCTCCGCCGAGCTCTTCATAGTCCC
CATCAGCGACCAGATGCTGGAATGGCGCCTGGGCTTCTGGAGCCAGGTGAAGCAGCACTATGGTGTGGAC
ATGAGCTGCCT
